Addgene plasmid #87219: pRS416 Hsh155 WT
Purpose: Plasmid used to maintain viability after deletion of genomic copy of HSH155.
Depositing lab: Aaron Hoskins. Depositing organization: University of Wisconsin, Madison. Publication: SF3b1 mutations associated with myelodysplastic syndromes alter the fidelity of branchsite selection in yeast. Carrocci TJ, Zoerner DM, Paulson JC, Hoskins AA. Nucleic Acids Res. 2017 Jan 6. pii: gkw1349. doi: 10.1093/nar/gkw1349. PubMed 28062854.
Backbone
  Vector backbone: pRS416
  Backbone size w/o insert (bp): 4898
  Total vector size (bp): 8233
  Vector type: Bacterial Expression, Yeast Expression
  Selectable markers: URA3
Growth in bacteria
  Bacterial resistance: Ampicillin, 100 μg/mL
  Growth temperature: 37°C
  Growth strain: DH5alpha
  Copy number: Unknown
Gene/Insert
  Gene/Insert name: HSH155
  Species: S. cerevisiae (budding yeast)
  Insert size (bp): 2916
  GenBank ID: NP_014015.1
  Entrez Gene: HSH155 (a.k.a. YMR288W)
  Cloning method: Restriction Enzyme; 5′ cloning site SacI (not destroyed); 3′ cloning site XhoI (not destroyed)
  Sequencing primers: 5′ M13 forward; 3′ M13 reverse
Terms and licenses: Academic/Nonprofit Terms; Industry Terms: Not Available to Industry
How to cite: pRS416 Hsh155 WT was a gift from Aaron Hoskins (Addgene plasmid # 87219 ; http://n2t.net/addgene:87219 ; RRID:Addgene_87219)
