[The description below was written by a language model from this plasmid's Addgene catalogue record and pLannotate feature annotations shown in this document.]
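Description:
pRS416 Hsh155 WT is a yeast–E. coli shuttle plasmid built on the pRS416 backbone, a low-copy centromeric vector. In Saccharomyces cerevisiae it is maintained through a CEN6/ARS element, which gives stable, roughly single-copy segregation, and it is selected by the URA3 auxotrophic marker expressed from its own promoter. In bacteria it replicates from a high-copy ColE1/pUC-type origin and is selected with ampicillin via the β-lactamase gene. The backbone also retains the pBluescript-derived elements typical of the pRS series: an f1 phage origin, a lacZα fragment with the lac promoter and operator, and T7 and T3 promoters flanking the cloning site.

The insert is the wild-type S. cerevisiae HSH155 gene (YMR288W), cloned between SacI and XhoI. HSH155 encodes the yeast homologue of SF3b1, a spliceosome component that contacts pre-mRNA around the branch site early in assembly. The annotated coding sequence is flanked by about 250 bp upstream and additional downstream sequence that extends into a fragment of the neighbouring ABZ2 gene, indicating that a genomic segment was cloned. No heterologous yeast promoter is annotated, so expression presumably depends on native flanking sequence, although the record does not state this explicitly.

The stated purpose is to keep cells viable after the chromosomal copy of HSH155 has been deleted. Because URA3 is counterselectable with 5-fluoroorotic acid, this design suits plasmid-shuffle experiments, in which the wild-type plasmid is evicted to reveal the phenotype of mutant alleles carried on a second plasmid. This fits the associated study of disease-linked SF3b1 mutations and branch site selection. The sequenced record is slightly shorter than the catalogued total size.
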