Features (pLannotate 1.2.2; 20 found; start..end, strand, type, name):
    137..186     +  misc_feature   bom (fragment): basis of mobility region from pBR322
    194..409     +  promoter       URA3 promoter: S. cerevisiae URA3
    410..1213    +  CDS            URA3: orotidine-5'-phosphate decarboxylase, required for uracil biosynthesis; S. cerevisiae URA3; yeast auxotrophic marker, counterselectable with 5-fluoroorotic acid (5-FOA)
   1292..1343    +  misc_feature   bom (fragment): basis of mobility region from pBR322
   1371..1799    -  rep_origin     f1 ori (sequence partly withheld): f1 bacteriophage origin of replication; arrow indicates direction of (+) strand synthesis
   1803..1958    -  CDS            lacZα (fragment): LacZα fragment of β-galactosidase; lacZ fragment
   1966..1984    +  promoter       T7 promoter: promoter for bacteriophage T7 RNA polymerase
   1993..2013    -  misc_feature   MCS (fragment): pBluescript multiple cloning site
   2264..5176    +  CDS            HSH155: SF3B1_YEAST - Experimental evidence at protein level: Swiss-Prot protein existence level 1. Contacts pre-mRNA on both sides of the branch site early in spliceosome assembly. From Saccharomyces cerevisiae (strain ATCC 204508 / S288c) (Baker's yeast).
   5378..5431    +  CDS            ABZ2 (fragment): PABC_YEAST - Experimental evidence at protein level: Swiss-Prot protein existence level 1. Converts 4-amino-4-deoxychorismate into 4-aminobenzoate (PABA) and pyruvate. From Saccharomyces cerevisiae (strain ATCC 204508 / S288c) (Baker's yeast).
   5448..5466    -  promoter       T3 promoter: promoter for bacteriophage T3 RNA polymerase
   5511..5527    -  protein_bind   lac operator: The lac repressor binds to the lac operator to inhibit transcription in E. coli. This inhibition can be relieved by adding lactose or isopropyl-β-D-thiogalactopyranoside (IPTG). lac repressor encoded by lacI
   5535..5565    -  promoter       lac promoter: promoter for the E. coli lac operon
   5580..5601    -  protein_bind   CAP binding site: CAP binding activates transcription in the presence of cAMP. E. coli catabolite activator protein
   5614..5706    -  CDS            lacI (fragment): lac repressor; lacI; The lac repressor binds to the lac operator to inhibit transcription in E. coli. This inhibition can be relieved by adding lactose or isopropyl-β-D-thiogalactopyranoside (IPTG).
   5889..6477    -  rep_origin     ori: high-copy-number ColE1/pMB1/pBR322/pUC origin of replication
   6648..7508    -  CDS            AmpR: β-lactamase; bla; confers resistance to ampicillin, carbenicillin, and related antibiotics
   7509..7613    -  promoter       AmpR promoter: bla
   7650..8153    +  misc_feature   CEN/ARS: S. cerevisiae CEN6 centromere fused to an autonomously replicating sequence
   8221..35      +  CDS            rop (fragment) (across the origin): Rop protein, which maintains plasmids at low copy number; rop
>Addgene plasmid #87219 | pRS416 Hsh155 WT | addgene full sequence | sequence record 189170 | Addgene NGS Result
TCGCGCGTTTCGGTGATGACGGTGAAAACCTCTGACACATGCAGCTCCCGGAGACGGTCACAGCTTGTCT
GTAAGCGGATGCCGGGAGCAGACAAGCCCGTCAGGGCGCGTCAGCGGGTGTTGGCGGGTGTCGGGGCTGG
CTTAACTATGCGGCATCAGAGCAGATTGTACTGAGAGTGCACCATACCACCTTTTCAATTCATCATTTTT
TTTTTATTCTTTTTTTTGATTTCGGTTTCCTTGAAATTTTTTTGATTCGGTAATCTCCGAACAGAAGGAA
GAACGAAGGAAGGAGCACAGACTTAGATTGGTATATATACGCATATGTAGTGTTGAAGAAACATGAAATT
GCCCAGTATTCTTAACCCAACTGCACAGAACAAAAACCTGCAGGAAACGAAGATAAATCATGTCGAAAGC
TACATATAAGGAACGTGCTGCTACTCATCCTAGTCCTGTTGCTGCCAAGCTATTTAATATCATGCACGAA
AAGCAAACAAACTTGTGTGCTTCATTGGATGTTCGTACCACCAAGGAATTACTGGAGTTAGTTGAAGCAT
TAGGTCCCAAAATTTGTTTACTAAAAACACATGTGGATATCTTGACTGATTTTTCCATGGAGGGCACAGT
TAAGCCGCTAAAGGCATTATCCGCCAAGTACAATTTTTTACTCTTCGAAGACAGAAAATTTGCTGACATT
GGTAATACAGTCAAATTGCAGTACTCTGCGGGTGTATACAGAATAGCAGAATGGGCAGACATTACGAATG
CACACGGTGTGGTGGGCCCAGGTATTGTTAGCGGTTTGAAGCAGGCGGCAGAAGAAGTAACAAAGGAACC
TAGAGGCCTTTTGATGTTAGCAGAATTGTCATGCAAGGGCTCCCTATCTACTGGAGAATATACTAAGGGT
ACTGTTGACATTGCGAAGAGCGACAAAGATTTTGTTATCGGCTTTATTGCTCAAAGAGACATGGGTGGAA
GAGATGAAGGTTACGATTGGTTGATTATGACACCCGGTGTGGGTTTAGATGACAAGGGAGACGCATTGGG
TCAACAGTATAGAACCGTGGATGATGTGGTCTCTACAGGATCTGACATTATTATTGTTGGAAGAGGACTA
TTTGCAAAGGGAAGGGATGCTAAGGTAGAGGGTGAACGTTACAGAAAAGCAGGCTGGGAAGCATATTTGA
GAAGATGCGGCCAGCAAAACTAAAAAACTGTATTATAAGTAAATGCATGTATACTAAACTCACAAATTAG
AGCTTCAATTTAATTATATCAGTTATTACCCTATGCGGTGTGAAATACCGCACAGATGCGTAAGGAGAAA
ATACCGCATCAGGAAATTGTAAGCGTTAATATTTTGTTAAAATTCGCGTTAAATTTTTGTTAAATCAGCT
CATTTTTTAACCAATAGGCCGAAATCGGCAAAATCCCTTATAAATCAAAAGAATAGACCGAGATAGGGT
[37 nt withheld, positions 1470-1506]
AAAGAACGTGGACTCCAACGTCAAAGG
[49 nt withheld, positions 1534-1582]
T
[91 nt withheld, positions 1584-1674]
G
[124 nt withheld, positions 1676-1799]
CCATTCGCCATTCAGGCTGCGCAACTGTTGGGAAGGGCGATCGGTGCGGGCCTCTTCGCTATTACGCCAG
CTGGCGAAAGGGGGATGTGCTGCAAGGCGATTAAGTTGGGTAACGCCAGGGTTTTCCCAGTCACGACGTT
GTAAAACGACGGCCAGTGAGCGCGCGTAATACGACTCACTATAGGGCGAATTGGGTACCGGGCCCCCCCT
CGAGCATGTACTTTCCGCCTAACTACCATCACCTGTCTTTATTTATTCCGCTGACAGATATGCACAACCA
ATTATCGTCTCTTGAAAGCTTTTTAGACGTGATTGCTGTTATTTGGCACGTTGTTAGTATTTAAGCTTAT
TCGGGTTTGCATTGATATTTGCCCGAGCAGAAATCTCCTTCTCGATGAGTTAGAACTGAAACATCTCTTC
AATTACTTATACATAATAAACATAGAAAGCCAGGACCTGTCATCATGAGTCATCCGATTCAATTTGTAAA
CGCTAATAATAGCGATAAGAGCCACCAATTAGGCGGTCAATATTCTATTCCTCAGGATTTGAGGGAAAAC
CTGCAGAAAGAAGCTGCACGTATTGGTGAGAACGAAAAAGATGTGCTACAGGAAAAAATGGAAACTAGGA
CAGTGCAAAATCGAGAGGATTCATACCACAAAAGAAGGTTTGATATGAAGTTTGAGCCGGATTCCGATAC
ACAAACTGTTACGTCTTCAGAAAATACCCAAGACGCTGTCGTGCCAAGGAAAAGAAAATCTCGTTGGGAT
GTAAAAGGGTACGAGCCACCTGATGAATCTTCAACAGCGGTCAAAGAAAACTCTGATAGTGCTTTGGTTA
ATGTAGAAGGAATCCATGATTTGATGTTTTTTAAACCTTCTGACCATAAATATTTCGCCGACGTTATATC
CAAAAAACCCATAGATGAGTTAAATAAGGATGAAAAGAAAGAAAGAACCCTGTCGATGTTACTTCTGAAA
ATAAAAAATGGCAATACAGCGAGTAGGAGGACTTCTATGCGGATTTTAACCGATAAAGCTGTTACATTTG
GTCCAGAAATGATATTTAACCGCTTATTGCCCATATTACTAGACAGAAGTTTGGAAGACCAGGAAAGACA
TCTAATGATCAAGACCATAGATCGCGTCCTTTACCAGCTAGGAGATTTAACAAAACCTTACGTTCACAAA
ATACTTGTAGTAGCTGCCCCATTGCTAATAGATGAAGATCCAATGGTTCGTTCAACAGGCCAGGAGATAA
TCACCAATCTGTCTACAGTCGCTGGCCTAAAAACCATTCTAACAGTAATGAGACCTGATATTGAGAATGA
GGATGAGTATGTTAGAAATGTAACTTCAAGAGCGGCGGCTGTGGTGGCAAAAGCCCTTGGTGTTAATCAA
TTGCTTCCTTTCATCAATGCAGCATGCCACTCACGGAAGTCTTGGAAAGCAAGGCATACTGGCATAAAAA
TTGTGCAGCAAATAGGTATACTTTTGGGAATAGGTGTCTTGAATCATCTTACTGGGCTGATGAGTTGTAT
CAAAGACTGCCTAATGGATGATCACGTTCCGGTGCGAATTGTTACAGCACATACTTTATCAACACTAGCA
GAAAATTCTTATCCATATGGTATCGAAGTTTTCAACGTTGTACTGGAGCCATTATGGAAGGGTATAAGAA
GTCATCGTGGTAAAGTGCTATCTTCTTTTTTAAAAGCTGTTGGATCTATGATCCCATTGATGGACCCAGA
GTATGCCGGTTATTATACCACAGAAGCAATGAGAATAATTAGACGTGAATTCGACTCTCCCGATGATGAA
ATGAAAAAGACCATTCTTTTAGTATTACAAAAATGTAGCGCTGTAGAATCCATAACGCCAAAATTTCTGA
GAGAAGAAATCGCGCCAGAATTCTTTCAAAAATTTTGGGTCAGACGAGTGGCATTGGATAGACCATTAAA
CAAAGTTGTTACATATACTACTGTTACATTAGCAAAGAAATTAGGTTGTTCTTATACCATTGATAAATTA
TTAACACCATTGAGAGATGAAGCTGAGCCGTTCAGAACAATGGCTGTCCATGCTGTTACTAGAACAGTAA
ACTTATTAGGGACAGCAGATTTAGATGAGAGATTAGAAACGAGGCTTATTGATGCGCTCTTGATAGCATT
TCAAGAACAAACAAATAGTGATTCTATAATCTTTAAAGGGTTTGGGGCAGTGACGGTGTCACTTGACATC
CGTATGAAACCGTTTTTAGCACCCATTGTGAGTACGATTTTAAATCATTTAAAGCATAAAACTCCCTTGG
TTCGTCAACATGCAGCAGATCTATGTGCCATACTAATACCAGTCATCAAGAACTGTCACGAATTCGAAAT
GTTGAATAAATTGAACATTATATTGTATGAATCCTTAGGCGAAGTATATCCAGAGGTATTAGGTTCTATA
ATCAACGCTATGTACTGTATTACTAGCGTAATGGATTTGGATAAACTACAACCTCCTATTAATCAAATTT
TACCAACCTTAACTCCAATTTTAAGAAACAAGCATAGAAAAGTCGAAGTAAACACTATCAAATTTGTTGG
ACTTATTGGTAAATTAGCACCTACCTATGCACCTCCTAAAGAATGGATGAGAATATGTTTTGAACTATTA
GAACTTTTGAAAAGTACAAATAAAGAAATAAGAAGATCAGCAAATGCCACGTTTGGATTCATTGCTGAAG
CAATTGGACCTCACGATGTTCTTGTTGCGTTATTGAACAATTTAAAGGTTCAAGAACGTCAGTTACGTGT
ATGCACGGCTGTTGCTATCGGTATCGTTGCTAAAGTGTGTGGTCCTTACAACGTGCTGCCAGTAATCATG
AATGAATACACAACACCAGAGACTAATGTTCAAAACGGTGTTCTCAAGGCCATGTCATTCATGTTTGAGT
ACATTGGTAACATGTCTAAGGATTACATATACTTCATAACACCATTATTAGAAGATGCACTCACCGATAG
GGATTTAGTTCATCGTCAGACAGCGTCGAACGTAATAACCCACTTAGCTTTAAACTGTTCAGGTACAGGT
CACGAAGATGCCTTCATTCATTTAATGAATCTTCTAATACCCAATATTTTTGAAACTTCACCACATGCTA
TTATGCGTATTTTAGAAGGTTTGGAGGCACTGAGTCAAGCTCTTGGCCCTGGACTATTCATGAACTACAT
ATGGGCAGGATTGTTCCATCCAGCGAAGAATGTAAGGAAAGCATTTTGGAGGGTGTATAATAACATGTAC
GTAATGTACCAGGACGCCATGGTACCTTTTTACCCCGTTACACCAGACAACAATGAAGAATATATAGAAG
AACTGGATTTAGTTCTGTGAATATATATAGAGCATATAAATAACCACAACTTGTAAGAATATTTTACTTG
ACACACCTATATCATCACGTCACGATGCCTTCATAGATTATGATGAAATATAAACAGAACCTGCTATTGG
AAAAAAAAGGGCAGGAAAAAATTTTGTGAAAGTGAGTAAAAGAAAGATGAAGAGCGAGACATGGATAATA
AGAAATAGATGTCACTAATGGACAATTGGAAGACTGATATGGAAAGTTACGATGAAGGAGGAGCTCCAGC
TTTTGTTCCCTTTAGTGAGGGTTAATTGCGCGCTTGGCGTAATCATGGTCATAGCTGTTTCCTGTGTGAA
ATTGTTATCCGCTCACAATTCCACACAACATACGAGCCGGAAGCATAAAGTGTAAAGCCTGGGGTGCCTA
ATGAGTGAGCTAACTCACATTAATTGCGTTGCGCTCACTGCCCGCTTTCCAGTCGGGAAACCTGTCGTGC
CAGCTGCATTAATGAATCGGCCAACGCGCGGGGAGAGGCGGTTTGCGTATTGGGCGCTCTTCCGCTTCCT
CGCTCACTGACTCGCTGCGCTCGGTCGTTCGGCTGCGGCGAGCGGTATCAGCTCACTCAAAGGCGGTAAT
ACGGTTATCCACAGAATCAGGGGATAACGCAGGAAAGAACATGTGAGCAAAAGGCCAGCAAAAGGCCAGG
AACCGTAAAAAGGCCGCGTTGCTGGCGTTTTTCCATAGGCTCCGCCCCCCTGACGAGCATCACAAAAATC
GACGCTCAAGTCAGAGGTGGCGAAACCCGACAGGACTATAAAGATACCAGGCGTTTCCCCCTGGAAGCTC
CCTCGTGCGCTCTCCTGTTCCGACCCTGCCGCTTACCGGATACCTGTCCGCCTTTCTCCCTTCGGGAAGC
GTGGCGCTTTCTCATAGCTCACGCTGTAGGTATCTCAGTTCGGTGTAGGTCGTTCGCTCCAAGCTGGGCT
GTGTGCACGAACCCCCCGTTCAGCCCGACCGCTGCGCCTTATCCGGTAACTATCGTCTTGAGTCCAACCC
GGTAAGACACGACTTATCGCCACTGGCAGCAGCCACTGGTAACAGGATTAGCAGAGCGAGGTATGTAGGC
GGTGCTACAGAGTTCTTGAAGTGGTGGCCTAACTACGGCTACACTAGAAGAACAGTATTTGGTATCTGCG
CTCTGCTGAAGCCAGTTACCTTCGGAAAAAGAGTTGGTAGCTCTTGATCCGGCAAACAAACCACCGCTGG
TAGCGGTGGTTTTTTTGTTTGCAAGCAGCAGATTACGCGCAGAAAAAAAGGATCTCAAGAAGATCCTTTG
ATCTTTTCTACGGGGTCTGACGCTCAGTGGAACGAAAACTCACGTTAAGGGATTTTGGTCATGAGATTAT
CAAAAAGGATCTTCACCTAGATCCTTTTAAATTAAAAATGAAGTTTTAAATCAATCTAAAGTATATATGA
GTAAACTTGGTCTGACAGTTACCAATGCTTAATCAGTGAGGCACCTATCTCAGCGATCTGTCTATTTCGT
TCATCCATAGTTGCCTGACTCCCCGTCGTGTAGATAACTACGATACGGGAGGGCTTACCATCTGGCCCCA
GTGCTGCAATGATACCGCGAGACCCACGCTCACCGGCTCCAGATTTATCAGCAATAAACCAGCCAGCCGG
AAGGGCCGAGCGCAGAAGTGGTCCTGCAACTTTATCCGCCTCCATCCAGTCTATTAATTGTTGCCGGGAA
GCTAGAGTAAGTAGTTCGCCAGTTAATAGTTTGCGCAACGTTGTTGCCATTGCTACAGGCATCGTGGTGT
CACGCTCGTCGTTTGGTATGGCTTCATTCAGCTCCGGTTCCCAACGATCAAGGCGAGTTACATGATCCCC
CATGTTGTGCAAAAAAGCGGTTAGCTCCTTCGGTCCTCCGATCGTTGTCAGAAGTAAGTTGGCCGCAGTG
TTATCACTCATGGTTATGGCAGCACTGCATAATTCTCTTACTGTCATGCCATCCGTAAGATGCTTTTCTG
TGACTGGTGAGTACTCAACCAAGTCATTCTGAGAATAGTGTATGCGGCGACCGAGTTGCTCTTGCCCGGC
GTCAATACGGGATAATACCGCGCCACATAGCAGAACTTTAAAAGTGCTCATCATTGGAAAACGTTCTTCG
GGGCGAAAACTCTCAAGGATCTTACCGCTGTTGAGATCCAGTTCGATGTAACCCACTCGTGCACCCAACT
GATCTTCAGCATCTTTTACTTTCACCAGCGTTTCTGGGTGAGCAAAAACAGGAAGGCAAAATGCCGCAAA
AAAGGGAATAAGGGCGACACGGAAATGTTGAATACTCATACTCTTCCTTTTTCAATATTATTGAAGCATT
TATCAGGGTTATTGTCTCATGAGCGGATACATATTTGAATGTATTTAGAAAAATAAACAAATAGGGGTTC
CGCGCACATTTCCCCGAAAAGTGCCACCTGGGTCCTTTTCATCACGTGCTATAAAAATAATTATAATTTA
AATTTTTTAATATAAATATATAAATTAAAAATAGAAAGTAAAAAAAGAAATTAAAGAAAAAATAGTTTTT
GTTTTCCGAAGATGTAAAAGACTCTAGGGGGATCGCCAACAAATACTACCTTTTATCTTGCTCTTCCTGC
TCTCAGGTATTAATGCCGAATTGTTTCATCTTGTCTGTGTAGAAGACCACACACGAAAATCCTGTGATTT
TACATTTTACTTATCGTTAATCGAATGTATATCTATTTAATCTGCTTTTCTTGTCTAATAAATATATATG
TAAAGTACGCTTTTTGTTGAAATTTTTTAAACCTTTGTTTATTTTTTTTTCTTCATTCCGTAACTCTTCT
ACCTTCTTTATTTACTTTCTAAAATCCAAATACAAAACATAAAAATAAATAAACACAGAGTAAATTCCCA
AATTATTCCATCATTAAAAGATACGAGGCGCGTGTAAGTTACAGGCAAGCGATCCGTCTAAGAAACCATT
ATTATCATGACATTAACCTATAAAAATAGGCGTATCACGAGGCCCTTTCGTC
